Addgene plasmid #123309: pAAV-hSyn-GRAB_NE1h
Purpose: Expresses the genetically-encoded fluorescent norepinephrine(NE) sensor GRAB_NE1h in neurons
Depositing lab: Yulong Li. Publication: A Genetically Encoded Fluorescent Sensor for Rapid and Specific In Vivo Detection of Norepinephrine. Feng J, Zhang C, Lischinsky JE, Jing M, Zhou J, Wang H, Zhang Y, Dong A, Wu Z, Wu H, Chen W, Zhang P, Zou J, Hires SA, Zhu JJ, Cui G, Lin D, Du J, Li Y. Neuron. 2019 May 22;102(4):745-761.e8. doi: 10.1016/j.neuron.2019.02.037. Epub 2019 Mar 25. PubMed 30922875.
Backbone
  Vector backbone: pAAV vector
  Backbone size w/o insert (bp): 4495
  Vector type: AAV
Growth in bacteria
  Bacterial resistance: Ampicillin, 100 μg/mL
  Growth temperature: 37°C
  Growth strain: NEB Stable
  Copy number: High Copy
Gene/Insert
  Gene/Insert name: GPCR activation based NE sensor GRAB_NE1h
  Species: H. sapiens (human)
  Insert size (bp): 1998
  Promoter: hSyn
  Cloning method: Gibson Cloning
Terms and licenses: Academic/Nonprofit Terms; Industry Terms: Not Available to Industry
Depositor comments: Please visit https://www.biorxiv.org/content/early/2018/10/23/449546.full.pdf for BioRxiv preprint.
How to cite: pAAV-hSyn-GRAB_NE1h was a gift from Yulong Li (Addgene plasmid # 123309 ; http://n2t.net/addgene:123309 ; RRID:Addgene_123309) For viral preps, please replace (Addgene plasmid # 123309) in the above sentence with: (Addgene viral prep # 123309-AAV9) or (Addgene viral prep # 123309-AAVrg)
