[The description below was written by a language model from this plasmid's Addgene catalogue record and the feature table of its GenBank file.]
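Description:
pAAV-hSyn-GRAB_NE1h is a 6,482 bp circular AAV transfer plasmid for expressing the genetically encoded fluorescent norepinephrine sensor GRAB_NE1h in neurons. It is maintained in E. coli through a high-copy ColE1/pUC-type origin and an ampicillin resistance gene (beta-lactamase) with its own promoter. An f1 phage origin is also present in the backbone. The expression cassette lies between two AAV2 inverted terminal repeats, which are the cis elements needed for the intervening DNA to be replicated and packaged into recombinant AAV particles when Rep, Cap and helper functions are supplied in trans. A recombination-deficient growth strain is listed, in keeping with the tendency of ITRs to rearrange.

According to the catalogue entry, the roughly 2 kb insert is driven by the human synapsin (hSyn) promoter, which restricts expression to neurons. The promoter is not annotated in the feature table, but presumably occupies the unannotated region between the left ITR and the start of the coding sequence. The annotated payload begins with a Kozak consensus and a mouse Ig-kappa leader peptide, which directs the protein into the secretory pathway for membrane insertion, followed by a short attB1-like sequence that is probably a cloning remnant. The sensor coding sequence itself is not annotated as a feature, though EGFP-family primer sites inside it fit a GFP-derived fluorescent module embedded in a human-derived GPCR scaffold, as the "GPCR activation based" name implies. A WPRE enhances transcript stability and expression, and the human growth hormone polyadenylation signal terminates the transcript. A small "Factor Xa site" annotated within the WPRE is likely a chance match. The construct is used to produce AAV for imaging norepinephrine dynamics in neurons, including in vivo.
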