LOCUS       Exported 6482 bp ds-DNA circular SYN 12-MAY-2021
DEFINITION  Expresses the genetically-encoded fluorescent norepinephrine(NE)
            sensor GRAB_NE1h in neurons.
ACCESSION   .
VERSION     .
KEYWORDS    pAAV-hSyn-GRAB_NE1h
SOURCE      synthetic DNA construct
  ORGANISM  synthetic DNA construct
REFERENCE   1 (bases 1 to 6482)
  AUTHORS   Feng J, Zhang C, Lischinsky JE, Jing M, Zhou J, Wang H, Zhang Y,
            Dong A, Wu Z, Wu H, Chen W, Zhang P, Zou J, Hires SA, Zhu JJ, Cui G,
            Lin D, Du J, Li Y
  TITLE     A Genetically Encoded Fluorescent Sensor for Rapid and Specific In
            Vivo Detection of Norepinephrine.
  JOURNAL   Neuron. 2019 May 22;102(4):745-761.e8. doi:
            10.1016/j.neuron.2019.02.037. Epub 2019 Mar 25.
  PUBMED    30922875
REFERENCE   2 (bases 1 to 6482)
  AUTHORS   .
  TITLE     Direct Submission
  JOURNAL   Exported May 12, 2021 from SnapGene Server 1.1.58
            http://www.snapgene.com
FEATURES             Location/Qualifiers
     source          1..6482
                     /organism="synthetic DNA construct"
                     /mol_type="other DNA"
     repeat_region   46..175
                     /label=AAV2 ITR (alternate)
                     /note="Functional equivalent of wild-type AAV2 ITR"
     regulatory      626..635
                     /regulatory_class="other"
                     /note="vertebrate consensus sequence for strong initiation
                     of translation (Kozak, 1987)"
     sig_peptide     632..694
                     /product="leader sequence from mouse immunoglobulin kappa
                     light chain"
                     /label=Ig-kappa leader
     protein_bind    695..719
                     /gene="mutant version of attB"
                     /label=attB1
                     /bound_moiety="BP Clonase(TM)"
                     /note="recombination site for the Gateway(R) BP reaction"
     primer_bind     1822..1843
                     /label=EGFP-C
                     /note="EGFP, forward primer"
     primer_bind     complement(1949..1970)
                     /label=EGFP-N
                     /note="EGFP, reverse primer"
     primer_bind     complement(2210..2229)
                     /label=EXFP-R
                     /note="For distinguishing EGFP variants, reverse primer"
     misc_feature    2654..3242
                     /label=WPRE
                     /note="woodchuck hepatitis virus posttranscriptional
                     regulatory element"
     primer_bind     complement(2707..2727)
                     /label=WPRE-R
                     /note="WPRE, reverse primer"
     CDS             complement(3125..3136)
                     /codon_start=1
                     /product="Factor Xa recognition and cleavage site"
                     /label=Factor Xa site
                     /translation="IEGR"
     polyA_signal    3274..3750
                     /label=hGH poly(A) signal
                     /note="human growth hormone polyadenylation signal"
     primer_bind     complement(3473..3492)
                     /label=hGH-PA-R
                     /note="Human growth hormone terminator, reverse primer"
     repeat_region   3790..3930
                     /label=AAV2 ITR
                     /note="inverted terminal repeat of adeno-associated virus
                     serotype 2"
     repeat_region   3790..3919
                     /label=AAV2 ITR
     rep_origin      4005..4460
                     /direction=RIGHT
                     /label=f1 ori
                     /note="f1 bacteriophage origin of replication; arrow
                     indicates direction of (+) strand synthesis"
     primer_bind     complement(4092..4111)
                     /label=F1ori-R
                     /note="F1 origin, reverse primer"
     primer_bind     4302..4323
                     /label=F1ori-F
                     /note="F1 origin, forward primer"
     primer_bind     complement(4477..4496)
                     /label=pRS-marker
                     /note="pRS vectors, use to sequence yeast selectable
                     marker"
     primer_bind     4596..4618
                     /label=pGEX 3'
                     /note="pGEX vectors, reverse primer"
     primer_bind     complement(4656..4674)
                     /label=pBRforEco
                     /note="pBR322 vectors, upsteam of EcoRI site, forward
                     primer"
     promoter        4742..4846
                     /gene="bla"
                     /label=AmpR promoter
     CDS             4847..5707
                     /codon_start=1
                     /gene="bla"
                     /product="beta-lactamase"
                     /label=AmpR
                     /note="confers resistance to ampicillin, carbenicillin, and
                     related antibiotics"
                     /translation="MSIQHFRVALIPFFAAFCLPVFAHPETLVKVKDAEDQLGARVGYI
                     ELDLNSGKILESFRPEERFPMMSTFKVLLCGAVLSRIDAGQEQLGRRIHYSQNDLVEYS
                     PVTEKHLTDGMTVRELCSAAITMSDNTAANLLLTTIGGPKELTAFLHNMGDHVTRLDRW
                     EPELNEAIPNDERDTTMPVAMATTLRKLLTGELLTLASRQQLIDWMEADKVAGPLLRSA
                     LPAGWFIADKSGAGERGSRGIIAALGPDGKPSRIVVIYTTGSQATMDERNRQIAEIGAS
                     LIKHW"
     primer_bind     complement(5065..5084)
                     /label=Amp-R
                     /note="Ampicillin resistance gene, reverse primer"
     rep_origin      5878..6466
                     /direction=RIGHT
                     /label=ori
                     /note="high-copy-number ColE1/pMB1/pBR322/pUC origin of
                     replication"
     primer_bind     6367..6386
                     /label=pBR322ori-F
                     /note="pBR322 origin, forward primer"
ORIGIN
        1 cctttttacg gttcctggcc ttttgctggc cttttgctca catgtcctgc aggcagctgc
       61 gcgctcgctc gctcactgag gccgcccggg cgtcgggcga cctttggtcg cccggcctca
      121 gtgagcgagc gagcgcgcag agagggagtg gccaactcca tcactagggg ttcctgcggc
      181 cgcacgcgta tgaggcgggg tgggggtgcc tacctgacga ccgaccccga cccactggac
      241 aagcacccaa cccccattcc ccaaattgcg catcccctat cagagagggg gaggggaaac
      301 aggatgcggc gaggcgcgtg cgcactgcca gcttcagcac cgcggacagt gccttcgccc
      361 ccgcctggcg gcgcgcgcca ccgccgcctc agcactgaag gcgcgctgac gtcactcgcc
      421 ggtcccccgc aaactcccct tcccggccac cttggtcgcg tccgcgccgc cgccggccca
      481 gccggaccgc accacgcgag gcgcgagata ggggggcacg ggcgcgacca tctgcgctgc
      541 ggcgccggcg actcagcgct gcctcagtct gcggtgggca gcggaggagt cgtgtcgtgc
      601 ctgagagcgc agtcgagaaa ccggtgccac catggagaca gacacactcc tgctatgggt
      661 actgctgctc tgggttccag gttccactgg tgacacaagt ttgtacaaaa aagttggcac
      721 caccggtggc tccctgcagc cggacgcggg caacgcgagc tggaacggga ccgaggcgcc
      781 ggggggcggc gcccgggcca ccccttactc cctgcaggtg acgctgacgc tggtgtgcct
      841 ggccggcctg ctcatgctgc tcaccgtgtt cggcaacgtg ctcgtcatca tcgccgtgtt
      901 cacgagccgc gcgctcaagg cgccccaaaa cctcttcctg gtgtctctgg cctcggccga
      961 catcctggtg gccacgctcg tcatcccttt ctcgctggcc aacgaggtca tgggctactg
     1021 gtacttcggc aaggcttggt gcgagatcta cctggcgctc gacgtgctct tctgcacgtc
     1081 gtccatcgtg cacctgtgcg ccatcagcct ggaccgctac tggtccatca cacaggccat
     1141 cgagtacaac ctgaagcgca cgccgcgccg catcaaggcc atcatcatca ccgtgtgggt
     1201 catctcggcc gtcatctcct tcccgccgct catctccatc gagaagaagg gcggcggcgg
     1261 cggcccgcag ccggccgagc cgcgctgcga gatcaacgac cagaagtggt acgtcatctc
     1321 gtcgtgcatc ggctccttct tcgctccctg cctcatcatg atcctggtct acgtgcgcat
     1381 ctaccagatc gccaagcgtc gcacccgcgt gccacccagc cgccggggtc cggacgccgt
     1441 cgccgcgccg ccggggggca ccgagcgcag gcccaacggt ctgggccccg agcgcagcgc
     1501 gggcccgggg ggcgcagagg ccgaaccgct gcccacccag ctcaacggcg cccctggcga
     1561 gcccgcgccg gccgggccgc gcgacaccga cgcgctggac ctggaggagg gaggaaacgt
     1621 ctatatcaag gccgacaagc agaagaacgg catcaaggcg aacttccaca tccgccacaa
     1681 catcgaggac ggcggcgtgc agctcgccta ccactaccag cagaacaccc ccatcggcga
     1741 cggccccgtg ctgctgcccg acaaccacta cctgagcgtg cagtccaaac tttcgaaaga
     1801 ccccaacgag aagcgcgatc acatggtcct gctggagttc gtgaccgccg ccgggatcac
     1861 tctcggcatg gacgagctgt acaagggcgg taccggaggg agcatggtga gaaagggcga
     1921 ggagctgttc accggggtgg tgcccatcct ggtcgagctg gacggcgacg taaacggcca
     1981 caagttcagc gtgtccggcg agggtgaggg cgatgccacc tacggcaagc tgaccctgaa
     2041 gttcatctgc accaccggca agctgcccgt gccctggccc accctcgtga ccaccctgac
     2101 ctacggcgtg cagtgcttca gccgctaccc cgaccacatg aagcagcacg acttcttcaa
     2161 gtccgccatg cccgaaggct acatccagga gcgcaccatc ttcttcaagg acgacggcaa
     2221 ctacaagacc cgcgccgagg tgaagttcga gggcgacacc ctggtgaacc gcatcgagct
     2281 gaagggcatc gacttcaagg aggacggcaa catcctgggg cacaagctgg agtacaacac
     2341 cggagcagca gcacgctggc gcgggcggca gaaccgcgag aagcgcttca agttcgtgct
     2401 ggccgtggtc atcggagtgt tcgtggtgtg ctggttcccc ttcttcttca cctacacgct
     2461 cacggccgtc gggtgctccg tgccacgcac gctcttcaaa ttcttcttct ggttcggcta
     2521 ctgcaacagc tcgttgaacc cggtcatcta caccatcttc aaccacgatt tccgccgcgc
     2581 cttcaagaag atcctctgtc ggggggacag gaagcggatc gtgttgtgag aattcgatat
     2641 caagcttatc gataatcaac ctctggatta caaaatttgt gaaagattga ctggtattct
     2701 taactatgtt gctcctttta cgctatgtgg atacgctgct ttaatgcctt tgtatcatgc
     2761 tattgcttcc cgtatggctt tcattttctc ctccttgtat aaatcctggt tgctgtctct
     2821 ttatgaggag ttgtggcccg ttgtcaggca acgtggcgtg gtgtgcactg tgtttgctga
     2881 cgcaaccccc actggttggg gcattgccac cacctgtcag ctcctttccg ggactttcgc
     2941 tttccccctc cctattgcca cggcggaact catcgccgcc tgccttgccc gctgctggac
     3001 aggggctcgg ctgttgggca ctgacaattc cgtggtgttg tcggggaaat catcgtcctt
     3061 tccttggctg ctcgcctatg ttgccacctg gattctgcgc gggacgtcct tctgctacgt
     3121 cccttcggcc ctcaatccag cggaccttcc ttcccgcggc ctgctgccgg ctctgcggcc
     3181 tcttccgcgt cttcgccttc gccctcagac gagtcggatc tccctttggg ccgcctcccc
     3241 gcatcgatac cgagcgctgc tcgagagatc tacgggtggc atccctgtga cccctcccca
     3301 gtgcctctcc tggccctgga agttgccact ccagtgccca ccagccttgt cctaataaaa
     3361 ttaagttgca tcattttgtc tgactaggtg tccttctata atattatggg gtggaggggg
     3421 gtggtatgga gcaaggggca agttgggaag acaacctgta gggcctgcgg ggtctattgg
     3481 gaaccaagct ggagtgcagt ggcacaatct tggctcactg caatctccgc ctcctgggtt
     3541 caagcgattc tcctgcctca gcctcccgag ttgttgggat tccaggcatg catgaccagg
     3601 ctcagctaat ttttgttttt ttggtagaga cggggtttca ccatattggc caggctggtc
     3661 tccaactcct aatctcaggt gatctaccca ccttggcctc ccaaattgct gggattacag
     3721 gcgtgaacca ctgctccctt ccctgtcctt ctgattttgt aggtaaccac gtgcggaccg
     3781 agcggccgca ggaaccccta gtgatggagt tggccactcc ctctctgcgc gctcgctcgc
     3841 tcactgaggc cgggcgacca aaggtcgccc gacgcccggg ctttgcccgg gcggcctcag
     3901 tgagcgagcg agcgcgcagc tgcctgcagg ggcgcctgat gcggtatttt ctccttacgc
     3961 atctgtgcgg tatttcacac cgcatannnn nnnnnnnnnn nnnnnnnnnn nnnnnnnnnn
     4021 nnnnnnnnnn nnnnnnnnnn nnnnnnnnnn nnnnnnnnnn nnnnnnnnnn nnnnnnnnnn
     4081 ntnnnnnnnn nnnnnnnnnn nnnnnnnnnn nnnnnnnnnn nnnnnnnncn nnnnnnnnnn
     4141 nnnnnnnnnn nnnnnnnnnn nnnnnnnnnn nnnnnnnnnn nnnnnnnnnn nnnnnnnnnn
     4201 nnnnnnnnnn nnnnnnnnnn nnnnnnnnnn nnnnnnnnnn nnnnnnnnnn nnnnnnnnnn
     4261 nnnnnnnnnn cctttgacgt tggagtccac gttctttaat agtggactct tgttccaaac
     4321 tggaacaaca ctcaactcta tctcgggcta ttcttttgat ttataaggga ttttgccgat
     4381 ttcggtctat tggttaaaaa atgagctgat ttaacaaaaa tttaacgcga attttaacaa
     4441 aatattaacg tttacaattt tatggtgcac tctcagtaca atctgctctg atgccgcata
     4501 gttaagccag ccccgacacc cgccaacacc cgctgacgcg ccctgacggg cttgtctgct
     4561 cccggcatcc gcttacagac aagctgtgac cgtctccggg agctgcatgt gtcagaggtt
     4621 ttcaccgtca tcaccgaaac gcgcgagacg aaagggcctc gtgatacgcc tatttttata
     4681 ggttaatgtc atgataataa tggtttctta gacgtcaggt ggcacttttc ggggaaatgt
     4741 gcgcggaacc cctatttgtt tatttttcta aatacattca aatatgtatc cgctcatgag
     4801 acaataaccc tgataaatgc ttcaataata ttgaaaaagg aagagtatga gtattcaaca
     4861 tttccgtgtc gcccttattc ccttttttgc ggcattttgc cttcctgttt ttgctcaccc
     4921 agaaacgctg gtgaaagtaa aagatgctga agatcagttg ggtgcacgag tgggttacat
     4981 cgaactggat ctcaacagcg gtaagatcct tgagagtttt cgccccgaag aacgttttcc
     5041 aatgatgagc acttttaaag ttctgctatg tggcgcggta ttatcccgta ttgacgccgg
     5101 gcaagagcaa ctcggtcgcc gcatacacta ttctcagaat gacttggttg agtactcacc
     5161 agtcacagaa aagcatctta cggatggcat gacagtaaga gaattatgca gtgctgccat
     5221 aaccatgagt gataacactg cggccaactt acttctgaca acgatcggag gaccgaagga
     5281 gctaaccgct tttttgcaca acatggggga tcatgtaact cgccttgatc gttgggaacc
     5341 ggagctgaat gaagccatac caaacgacga gcgtgacacc acgatgcctg tagcaatggc
     5401 aacaacgttg cgcaaactat taactggcga actacttact ctagcttccc ggcaacaatt
     5461 aatagactgg atggaggcgg ataaagttgc aggaccactt ctgcgctcgg cccttccggc
     5521 tggctggttt attgctgata aatctggagc cggtgagcgt gggtctcgcg gtatcattgc
     5581 agcactgggg ccagatggta agccctcccg tatcgtagtt atctacacga cggggagtca
     5641 ggcaactatg gatgaacgaa atagacagat cgctgagata ggtgcctcac tgattaagca
     5701 ttggtaactg tcagaccaag tttactcata tatactttag attgatttaa aacttcattt
     5761 ttaatttaaa aggatctagg tgaagatcct ttttgataat ctcatgacca aaatccctta
     5821 acgtgagttt tcgttccact gagcgtcaga ccccgtagaa aagatcaaag gatcttcttg
     5881 agatcctttt tttctgcgcg taatctgctg cttgcaaaca aaaaaaccac cgctaccagc
     5941 ggtggtttgt ttgccggatc aagagctacc aactcttttt ccgaaggtaa ctggcttcag
     6001 cagagcgcag ataccaaata ctgttcttct agtgtagccg tagttaggcc accacttcaa
     6061 gaactctgta gcaccgccta catacctcgc tctgctaatc ctgttaccag tggctgctgc
     6121 cagtggcgat aagtcgtgtc ttaccgggtt ggactcaaga cgatagttac cggataaggc
     6181 gcagcggtcg ggctgaacgg ggggttcgtg cacacagccc agcttggagc gaacgaccta
     6241 caccgaactg agatacctac agcgtgagct atgagaaagc gccacgcttc ccgaagggag
     6301 aaaggcggac aggtatccgg taagcggcag ggtcggaaca ggagagcgca cgagggagct
     6361 tccaggggga aacgcctggt atctttatag tcctgtcggg tttcgccacc tctgacttga
     6421 gcgtcgattt ttgtgatgct cgtcaggggg gcggagccta tggaaaaacg ccagcaacgc
     6481 gg
//
