LOCUS       Exported 6493 bp ds-DNA circular UNA 12-FEB-2019
DEFINITION  natural circular DNA
ACCESSION   .
VERSION     .
KEYWORDS    .
SOURCE      natural DNA sequence
  ORGANISM  unspecified
REFERENCE   1 (bases 1 to 6493)
  AUTHORS   .
  TITLE     Direct Submission
  JOURNAL   Exported Feb 12, 2019 from SnapGene Viewer 4.2.11
            http://www.snapgene.com
FEATURES             Location/Qualifiers
     source          1..6493
                     /organism="unspecified"
                     /mol_type="genomic DNA"
     unsure          1..141
                     /label=L-ITR
                     /note="/vntifkey=21"
     promoter        156..597
                     /label=synapsin
     primer_bind     484..503
                     /label=synapsin-seq-fwd
     CDS             598..2595
                     /codon_start=1
                     /label=GRAB-NE1h
                     /label=GRAB-NE2.1
                     /label=GRAB-NE2.2
                     /translation="METDTLLLWVLLLWVPGSTGDTSLYKKVGTTGGSLQPDAGNASWN
                     GTEAPGGGARATPYSLQVTLTLVCLAGLLMLLTVFGNVLVIIAVFTSRALKAPQNLFLV
                     SLASADILVATLVIPFSLANEVMGYWYFGKAWCEIYLALDVLFCTSSIVHLCAISLDRY
                     WSITQAIEYNLKRTPRRIKAIIITVWVISAVISFPPLISIEKKGGGGGPQPAEPRCEIN
                     DQKWYVISSCIGSFFAPCLIMILVYVRIYQIAKRRTRVPPSRRGPDAVAAPPGGTERRP
                     NGLGPERSAGPGGAEAEPLPTQLNGAPGEPAPAGPRDTDALDLEEGGNVYIKADKQKNG
                     IKANFHIRHNIEDGGVQLAYHYQQNTPIGDGPVLLPDNHYLSVQSKLSKDPNEKRDHMV
                     LLEFVTAAGITLGMDELYKGGTGGSMVRKGEELFTGVVPILVELDGDVNGHKFSVSGEG
                     EGDATYGKLTLKFICTTGKLPVPWPTLVTTLTYGVQCFSRYPDHMKQHDFFKSAMPEGY
                     IQERTIFFKDDGNYKTRAEVKFEGDTLVNRIELKGIDFKEDGNILGHKLEYNTGAAARW
                     RGRQNREKRFKFVLAVVIGVFVVCWFPFFFTYTLTAVGCSVPRTLFKFFFWFGYCNSSL
                     NPVIYTIFNHDFRRAFKKILCRGDRKRIVL"
     unsure          2610..3218
                     /label=WPRE
                     /note="/vntifkey=21"
     primer_bind     complement(2695..2712)
                     /label=pWPTRev
     polyA_signal    3238..3716
                     /label=hGH polyA
                     /label=hGH polyA
                     /label=PolyA signal
                     /note="/vntifkey=25"
     unsure          3756..3896
                     /label=R-ITR
                     /note="/vntifkey=21"
     rep_origin      3988..4294
                     /label=f1 Origin
                     /label=f1 Origin
                     /label=Replication origin
                     /note="/vntifkey=33"
     unsure          4813..5670
                     /label=AmpR
                     /note="/vntifkey=21"
     rep_origin      5821..6488
                     /label=pUC ori
                     /label=pUC ori
                     /label=Replication origin
                     /note="/vntifkey=33"
ORIGIN
        1 cctgcaggca gctgcgcgct cgctcgctca ctgaggccgc ccgggcaaag cccgggcgtc
       61 gggcgacctt tggtcgcccg gcctcagtga gcgagcgagc gcgcagagag ggagtggcca
      121 actccatcac taggggttcc tgcggccgca cgcgtatgag gcggggtggg ggtgcctacc
      181 tgacgaccga ccccgaccca ctggacaagc acccaacccc cattccccaa attgcgcatc
      241 ccctatcaga gagggggagg ggaaacagga tgcggcgagg cgcgtgcgca ctgccagctt
      301 cagcaccgcg gacagtgcct tcgcccccgc ctggcggcgc gcgccaccgc cgcctcagca
      361 ctgaaggcgc gctgacgtca ctcgccggtc ccccgcaaac tccccttccc ggccaccttg
      421 gtcgcgtccg cgccgccgcc ggcccagccg gaccgcacca cgcgaggcgc gagatagggg
      481 ggcacgggcg cgaccatctg cgctgcggcg ccggcgactc agcgctgcct cagtctgcgg
      541 tgggcagcgg aggagtcgtg tcgtgcctga gagcgcagtc gagaaaccgg tgccaccatg
      601 gagacagaca cactcctgct atgggtactg ctgctctggg ttccaggttc cactggtgac
      661 acaagtttgt acaaaaaagt tggcaccacc ggtggctccc tgcagccgga cgcgggcaac
      721 gcgagctgga acgggaccga ggcgccgggg ggcggcgccc gggccacccc ttactccctg
      781 caggtgacgc tgacgctggt gtgcctggcc ggcctgctca tgctgctcac cgtgttcggc
      841 aacgtgctcg tcatcatcgc cgtgttcacg agccgcgcgc tcaaggcgcc ccaaaacctc
      901 ttcctggtgt ctctggcctc ggccgacatc ctggtggcca cgctcgtcat ccctttctcg
      961 ctggccaacg aggtcatggg ctactggtac ttcggcaagg cttggtgcga gatctacctg
     1021 gcgctcgacg tgctcttctg cacgtcgtcc atcgtgcacc tgtgcgccat cagcctggac
     1081 cgctactggt ccatcacaca ggccatcgag tacaacctga agcgcacgcc gcgccgcatc
     1141 aaggccatca tcatcaccgt gtgggtcatc tcggccgtca tctccttccc gccgctcatc
     1201 tccatcgaga agaagggcgg cggcggcggc ccgcagccgg ccgagccgcg ctgcgagatc
     1261 aacgaccaga agtggtacgt catctcgtcg tgcatcggct ccttcttcgc tccctgcctc
     1321 atcatgatcc tggtctacgt gcgcatctac cagatcgcca agcgtcgcac ccgcgtgcca
     1381 cccagccgcc ggggtccgga cgccgtcgcc gcgccgccgg ggggcaccga gcgcaggccc
     1441 aacggtctgg gccccgagcg cagcgcgggc ccggggggcg cagaggccga accgctgccc
     1501 acccagctca acggcgcccc tggcgagccc gcgccggccg ggccgcgcga caccgacgcg
     1561 ctggacctgg aggagggagg aaacgtctat atcaaggccg acaagcagaa gaacggcatc
     1621 aaggcgaact tccacatccg ccacaacatc gaggacggcg gcgtgcagct cgcctaccac
     1681 taccagcaga acacccccat cggcgacggc cccgtgctgc tgcccgacaa ccactacctg
     1741 agcgtgcagt ccaaactttc gaaagacccc aacgagaagc gcgatcacat ggtcctgctg
     1801 gagttcgtga ccgccgccgg gatcactctc ggcatggacg agctgtacaa gggcggtacc
     1861 ggagggagca tggtgagaaa gggcgaggag ctgttcaccg gggtggtgcc catcctggtc
     1921 gagctggacg gcgacgtaaa cggccacaag ttcagcgtgt ccggcgaggg tgagggcgat
     1981 gccacctacg gcaagctgac cctgaagttc atctgcacca ccggcaagct gcccgtgccc
     2041 tggcccaccc tcgtgaccac cctgacctac ggcgtgcagt gcttcagccg ctaccccgac
     2101 cacatgaagc agcacgactt cttcaagtcc gccatgcccg aaggctacat ccaggagcgc
     2161 accatcttct tcaaggacga cggcaactac aagacccgcg ccgaggtgaa gttcgagggc
     2221 gacaccctgg tgaaccgcat cgagctgaag ggcatcgact tcaaggagga cggcaacatc
     2281 ctggggcaca agctggagta caacaccgga gcagcagcac gctggcgcgg gcggcagaac
     2341 cgcgagaagc gcttcaagtt cgtgctggcc gtggtcatcg gagtgttcgt ggtgtgctgg
     2401 ttccccttct tcttcaccta cacgctcacg gccgtcgggt gctccgtgcc acgcacgctc
     2461 ttcaaattct tcttctggtt cggctactgc aacagctcgt tgaacccggt catctacacc
     2521 atcttcaacc acgatttccg ccgcgccttc aagaagatcc tctgtcgggg ggacaggaag
     2581 cggatcgtgt tgtgagaatt cgatatcaag cttatcgata atcaacctct ggattacaaa
     2641 atttgtgaaa gattgactgg tattcttaac tatgttgctc cttttacgct atgtggatac
     2701 gctgctttaa tgcctttgta tcatgctatt gcttcccgta tggctttcat tttctcctcc
     2761 ttgtataaat cctggttgct gtctctttat gaggagttgt ggcccgttgt caggcaacgt
     2821 ggcgtggtgt gcactgtgtt tgctgacgca acccccactg gttggggcat tgccaccacc
     2881 tgtcagctcc tttccgggac tttcgctttc cccctcccta ttgccacggc ggaactcatc
     2941 gccgcctgcc ttgcccgctg ctggacaggg gctcggctgt tgggcactga caattccgtg
     3001 gtgttgtcgg ggaaatcatc gtcctttcct tggctgctcg cctatgttgc cacctggatt
     3061 ctgcgcggga cgtccttctg ctacgtccct tcggccctca atccagcgga ccttccttcc
     3121 cgcggcctgc tgccggctct gcggcctctt ccgcgtcttc gccttcgccc tcagacgagt
     3181 cggatctccc tttgggccgc ctccccgcat cgataccgag cgctgctcga gagatctacg
     3241 ggtggcatcc ctgtgacccc tccccagtgc ctctcctggc cctggaagtt gccactccag
     3301 tgcccaccag ccttgtccta ataaaattaa gttgcatcat tttgtctgac taggtgtcct
     3361 tctataatat tatggggtgg aggggggtgg tatggagcaa ggggcaagtt gggaagacaa
     3421 cctgtagggc ctgcggggtc tattgggaac caagctggag tgcagtggca caatcttggc
     3481 tcactgcaat ctccgcctcc tgggttcaag cgattctcct gcctcagcct cccgagttgt
     3541 tgggattcca ggcatgcatg accaggctca gctaattttt gtttttttgg tagagacggg
     3601 gtttcaccat attggccagg ctggtctcca actcctaatc tcaggtgatc tacccacctt
     3661 ggcctcccaa attgctggga ttacaggcgt gaaccactgc tcccttccct gtccttctga
     3721 ttttgtaggt aaccacgtgc ggaccgagcg gccgcaggaa cccctagtga tggagttggc
     3781 cactccctct ctgcgcgctc gctcgctcac tgaggccggg cgaccaaagg tcgcccgacg
     3841 cccgggcttt gcccgggcgg cctcagtgag cgagcgagcg cgcagctgcc tgcaggggcg
     3901 cctgatgcgg tattttctcc ttacgcatct gtgcggtatt tcacaccgca tannnnnnnn
     3961 nnnnnnnnnn nnnnnnnnnn nnnnnnnnnn nnnnnnnnnn nnnnnnnnnn nnnnnnnnnn
     4021 nnnnnnnnnn nnnnnnnnnn nnnnnnnnnn nnnnnnnnnn nnnnnnnnnn nnnnnnnnnn
     4081 nnnnnnnnnn nnnncnnnnn nnnnnnnnnn nnnnnnnnnn nnnnnnnnnn nnnnnnnnnn
     4141 nnnnnnnnnn nnnnnnnnnn nnnnnnnnnn nnnnnnnnnn nnnnnnnnnn nnnnnnnnnn
     4201 nnnnnnnnnn nnnnnnnnnn nnnnnnnnnn nnnnnncctt tgacgttgga gtccacgttc
     4261 tttaatagtg gactcttgtt ccaaactgga acaacactca accctatctc gggctattct
     4321 tttgatttat aagggatttt gccgatttcg gcctattggt taaaaaatga gctgatttaa
     4381 caaaaattta acgcgaattt taacaaaata ttaacgttta caattttatg gtgcactctc
     4441 agtacaatct gctctgatgc cgcatagtta agccagcccc gacacccgcc aacacccgct
     4501 gacgcgccct gacgggcttg tctgctcccg gcatccgctt acagacaagc tgtgaccgtc
     4561 tccgggagct gcatgtgtca gaggttttca ccgtcatcac cgaaacgcgc gagacgaaag
     4621 ggcctcgtga tacgcctatt tttataggtt aatgtcatga taataatggt ttcttagacg
     4681 tcaggtggca cttttcgggg aaatgtgcgc ggaaccccta tttgtttatt tttctaaata
     4741 cattcaaata tgtatccgct catgagacaa taaccctgat aaatgcttca ataatattga
     4801 aaaaggaaga gtatgagtat tcaacatttc cgtgtcgccc ttattccctt ttttgcggca
     4861 ttttgccttc ctgtttttgc tcacccagaa acgctggtga aagtaaaaga tgctgaagat
     4921 cagttgggtg cacgagtggg ttacatcgaa ctggatctca acagcggtaa gatccttgag
     4981 agttttcgcc ccgaagaacg ttttccaatg atgagcactt ttaaagttct gctatgtggc
     5041 gcggtattat cccgtattga cgccgggcaa gagcaactcg gtcgccgcat acactattct
     5101 cagaatgact tggttgagta ctcaccagtc acagaaaagc atcttacgga tggcatgaca
     5161 gtaagagaat tatgcagtgc tgccataacc atgagtgata acactgcggc caacttactt
     5221 ctgacaacga tcggaggacc gaaggagcta accgcttttt tgcacaacat gggggatcat
     5281 gtaactcgcc ttgatcgttg ggaaccggag ctgaatgaag ccataccaaa cgacgagcgt
     5341 gacaccacga tgcctgtagc aatggcaaca acgttgcgca aactattaac tggcgaacta
     5401 cttactctag cttcccggca acaattaata gactggatgg aggcggataa agttgcagga
     5461 ccacttctgc gctcggccct tccggctggc tggtttattg ctgataaatc tggagccggt
     5521 gagcgtgggt ctcgcggtat cattgcagca ctggggccag atggtaagcc ctcccgtatc
     5581 gtagttatct acacgacggg gagtcaggca actatggatg aacgaaatag acagatcgct
     5641 gagataggtg cctcactgat taagcattgg taactgtcag accaagttta ctcatatata
     5701 ctttagattg atttaaaact tcatttttaa tttaaaagga tctaggtgaa gatccttttt
     5761 gataatctca tgaccaaaat cccttaacgt gagttttcgt tccactgagc gtcagacccc
     5821 gtagaaaaga tcaaaggatc ttcttgagat cctttttttc tgcgcgtaat ctgctgcttg
     5881 caaacaaaaa aaccaccgct accagcggtg gtttgtttgc cggatcaaga gctaccaact
     5941 ctttttccga aggtaactgg cttcagcaga gcgcagatac caaatactgt ccttctagtg
     6001 tagccgtagt taggccacca cttcaagaac tctgtagcac cgcctacata cctcgctctg
     6061 ctaatcctgt taccagtggc tgctgccagt ggcgataagt cgtgtcttac cgggttggac
     6121 tcaagacgat agttaccgga taaggcgcag cggtcgggct gaacgggggg ttcgtgcaca
     6181 cagcccagct tggagcgaac gacctacacc gaactgagat acctacagcg tgagctatga
     6241 gaaagcgcca cgcttcccga agggagaaag gcggacaggt atccggtaag cggcagggtc
     6301 ggaacaggag agcgcacgag ggagcttcca gggggaaacg cctggtatct ttatagtcct
     6361 gtcgggtttc gccacctctg acttgagcgt cgatttttgt gatgctcgtc aggggggcgg
     6421 agcctatgga aaaacgccag caacgcggcc tttttacggt tcctggcctt ttgctggcct
     6481 tttgctcaca tgt
//
